>Addgene plasmid #36435 | pMartini Gate C R1-R2 | depositor full sequence | sequence record 45577 | pMartini Gate C R1-R2 sequence 4621 bps
CACCTAAATTGTAAGCGTTAATATTTTGTTAAAATTCGCGTTAAATTTTTGTTAAATCAGCTCATTTTTT
AACCAATAGGCCGAAATCGGCAAAATCCCTTATAAATCAAAAGAATAGACCGAGATAGGGT
[37 nt withheld, positions 132-168]
AAAGAACGTGGACTCCAACGTCAAAGG
[49 nt withheld, positions 196-244]
T
[91 nt withheld, positions 246-336]
G
[124 nt withheld, positions 338-461]
CCCATTCGCCATTCAGGCTGCGCAACTGTTGGGAAGGGCGATCGGTGCGGGCCTCTTCGCTATTACGCCA
GCTGGCGAAAGGGGGATGTGCTGCAAGGCGATTAAGTTGGGTAACGCCAGGGTTTTCCCAGTCACGACGT
TGTAAAACGACGGCCAGTGAGCGGCCGCCGGCCTCGAGGGCCGGATCTGCAGGTCGACCAGCTGGCCAAG
CTTCTTCTAGAGGTACCGCATGCGATATCAAACAAGTTTGTACAAAAAAGCTGAACGAGAAACGTAAAAT
GATATAAATATCAATATATTAAATTAGATTTTGCATAAAAAACAGACTACATAATACTGTAAAACACAAC
ATATCCAGTCACTATGGCGGCCGCATTAGGCACCCCAGGCTTTACACTTTATGCTTCCGGCTCGTATAAT
GTGTGGATTTTGAGTTAGGATCCGTCGAGATTTTCAGGAGCTAAGGAAGCTAAAATGGAGAAAAAAATCA
CTGGATATACCACCGTTGATATATCCCAATGGCATCGTAAAGAACATTTTGAGGCATTTCAGTCAGTTGC
TCAATGTACCTATAACCAGACCGTTCAGCTGGATATTACGGCCTTTTTAAAGACCGTAAAGAAAAATAAG
CACAAGTTTTATCCGGCCTTTATTCACATTCTTGCCCGCCTGATGAATGCTCATCCGGAATTCCGTATGG
CAATGAAAGACGGTGAGCTGGTGATATGGGATAGTGTTCACCCTTGTTACACCGTTTTCCATGAGCAAAC
TGAAACGTTTTCATCGCTCTGGAGTGAATACCACGACGATTTCCGGCAGTTTCTACACATATATTCGCAA
GATGTGGCGTGTTACGGTGAAAACCTGGCCTATTTCCCTAAAGGGTTTATTGAGAATATGTTTTTCGTCT
CAGCCAATCCCTGGGTGAGTTTCACCAGTTTTGATTTAAACGTGGCCAATATGGACAACTTCTTCGCCCC
CGTTTTCACCATGGGCAAATATTATACGCAAGGCGACAAGGTGCTGATGCCGCTGGCGATTCAGGTTCAT
CATGCCGTTTGTGATGGCTTCCATGTCGGCAGAATGCTTAATGAATTACAACAGTACTGCGATGAGTGGC
AGGCGGGGCGTAATCTAGAGGATCCGGCTTACTAAAAGCCAGATAACAGTATGCGTATTTGCGCGCTGAT
TTTTGCGGTATAAGAATATATACTGATATGTATACCCGAAGTATGTCAAAAAGAGGTATGCTATGAAGCA
GCGTATTACAGTGACAGTTGACAGCGACAGCTATCAGTTGCTCAAGGCATATATGATGTCAATATCTCCG
GTCTGGTAAGCACAACCATGCAGAATGAAGCCCGTCGTCTGCGTGCCGAACGCTGGAAAGCGGAAAATCA
GGAAGGGATGGCTGAGGTCGCCCGGTTTATTGAAATGAACGGCTCTTTTGCTGACGAGAACAGGGGCTGG
TGAAATGCAGTTTAAGGTTTACACCTATAAAAGAGAGAGCCGTTATCGTCTGTTTGTGGATGTACAGAGT
GATATTATTGACACGCCCGGGCGACGGATGGTGATCCCCCTGGCCAGTGCACGTCTGCTGTCAGATAAAG
TCCCCCGTGAACTTTACCCGGTGGTGCATATCGGGGATGAAAGCTGGCGCATGATGACCACCGATATGGC
CAGTGTGCCGGTCTCCGTTATCGGGGAAGAAGTGGCTGATCTCAGCCACCGCGAAAATGACATCAAAAAC
GCCATTAACCTGATGTTCTGGGGAATATAAATGTCAGGCTCCCTTATACACAGCCAGTCTGCAGGTCGAC
CATAGTGACTGGATATGTTGTGTTTTACAGTATTATGTAGTCTGTTTTTTATGCAAAATCTAATTTAATA
TATTGATATTTATATCATTTTACGTTTCTCGTTCAGCTTTCTTGTACAAAGTGGTTCGATATCGAGCTCT
CCCGGGAATTCGGATCCGGCCCTCGAGGCCGGCGGCCGCTTGGCGTAATCATGGTCATAGCTGTTTCCTG
TGTGAAATTGTTATCCGCTCACAATTCCACACAACATACGAGCCGGAAGCATAAAGTGTAAAGCCTGGGG
TGCCTAATGAGTGAGCTAACTCACATTAATTGCGTTGCGCTCACTGCCCGCTTTCCAGTCGGGAAACCTG
TCGTGCCAGCTGCATTAATGAATCGGCCAACGCGCGGGGAGAGGCGGTTTGCGTATTGGGCGCTCTTCCG
CTTCCTCGCTCACTGACTCGCTGCGCTCGGTCGTTCGGCTGCGGCGAGCGGTATCAGCTCACTCAAAGGC
GGTAATACGGTTATCCACAGAATCAGGGGATAACGCAGGAAAGAACATGTGAGCAAAAGGCCAGCAAAAG
GCCAGGAACCGTAAAAAGGCCGCGTTGCTGGCGTTTTTCCATAGGCTCCGCCCCCCTGACGAGCATCACA
AAAATCGACGCTCAAGTCAGAGGTGGCGAAACCCGACAGGACTATAAAGATACCAGGCGTTTCCCCCTGG
AAGCTCCCTCGTGCGCTCTCCTGTTCCGACCCTGCCGCTTACCGGATACCTGTCCGCCTTTCTCCCTTCG
GGAAGCGTGGCGCTTTCTCATAGCTCACGCTGTAGGTATCTCAGTTCGGTGTAGGTCGTTCGCTCCAAGC
TGGGCTGTGTGCACGAACCCCCCGTTCAGCCCGACCGCTGCGCCTTATCCGGTAACTATCGTCTTGAGTC
CAACCCGGTAAGACACGACTTATCGCCACTGGCAGCAGCCACTGGTAACAGGATTAGCAGAGCGAGGTAT
GTAGGCGGTGCTACAGAGTTCTTGAAGTGGTGGCCTAACTACGGCTACACTAGAAGAACAGTATTTGGTA
TCTGCGCTCTGCTGAAGCCAGTTACCTTCGGAAAAAGAGTTGGTAGCTCTTGATCCGGCAAACAAACCAC
CGCTGGTAGCGGTGGTTTTTTTGTTTGCAAGCAGCAGATTACGCGCAGAAAAAAAGGATCTCAAGAAGAT
CCTTTGATCTTTTCTACGGGGTCTGACGCTCAGTGGAACGAAAACTCACGTTAAGGGATTTTGGTCATGA
GATTATCAAAAAGGATCTTCACCTAGATCCTTTTAAATTAAAAATGAAGTTTTAAATCAATCTAAAGTAT
ATATGAGTAAACTTGGTCTGACAGTTACCAATGCTTAATCAGTGAGGCACCTATCTCAGCGATCTGTCTA
TTTCGTTCATCCATAGTTGCCTGACTCCCCGTCGTGTAGATAACTACGATACGGGAGGGCTTACCATCTG
GCCCCAGTGCTGCAATGATACCGCGAGACCCACGCTCACCGGCTCCAGATTTATCAGCAATAAACCAGCC
AGCCGGAAGGGCCGAGCGCAGAAGTGGTCCTGCAACTTTATCCGCCTCCATCCAGTCTATTAATTGTTGC
CGGGAAGCTAGAGTAAGTAGTTCGCCAGTTAATAGTTTGCGCAACGTTGTTGCCATTGCTACAGGCATCG
TGGTGTCACGCTCGTCGTTTGGTATGGCTTCATTCAGCTCCGGTTCCCAACGATCAAGGCGAGTTACATG
ATCCCCCATGTTGTGCAAAAAAGCGGTTAGCTCCTTCGGTCCTCCGATCGTTGTCAGAAGTAAGTTGGCC
GCAGTGTTATCACTCATGGTTATGGCAGCACTGCATAATTCTCTTACTGTCATGCCATCCGTAAGATGCT
TTTCTGTGACTGGTGAGTACTCAACCAAGTCATTCTGAGAATAGTGTATGCGGCGACCGAGTTGCTCTTG
CCCGGCGTCAATACGGGATAATACCGCGCCACATAGCAGAACTTTAAAAGTGCTCATCATTGGAAAACGT
TCTTCGGGGCGAAAACTCTCAAGGATCTTACCGCTGTTGAGATCCAGTTCGATGTAACCCACTCGTGCAC
CCAACTGATCTTCAGCATCTTTTACTTTCACCAGCGTTTCTGGGTGAGCAAAAACAGGAAGGCAAAATGC
CGCAAAAAAGGGAATAAGGGCGACACGGAAATGTTGAATACTCATACTCTTCCTTTTTCAATATTATTGA
AGCATTTATCAGGGTTATTGTCTCATGAGCGGATACATATTTGAATGTATTTAGAAAAATAAACAAATAG
GGGTTCCGCGCACATTTCCCCGAAAAGTGC
Features (pLannotate 1.2.2; 16 found; start..end, strand, type, name):
     33..461     -  rep_origin     f1 ori (sequence partly withheld): f1 bacteriophage origin of replication; arrow indicates direction of (+) strand synthesis
    466..621     -  CDS            lacZα (fragment): LacZα fragment of β-galactosidase; lacZ fragment
    703..827     +  protein_bind   attR1: mutant version of attR; recombination site for the Gateway® LR reaction LR Clonase™
    852..882     +  promoter       lac UV5 promoter: E. coli lac promoter with an "up" mutation
    906..935     +  promoter       cat promoter (fragment): promoter of the E. coli cat gene encoding chloramphenicol acetyltransferase
    936..1616    +  CDS            CmR: chloramphenicol acetyltransferase confers resistance to chloramphenicol
   1773..1931    +  CDS            ccdA (fragment): CCDA_ECO57 - Also known as H, letA. Experimental evidence at protein level: Swiss-Prot protein existence level 1. Antitoxin component of a type II toxin-antitoxin (TA) system which inhibits the post-segregational killing (PSK) of plasmid-free cells, also referred to as a plasmid addiction system. Binds to and blocks the activity of CcdB; will also remove bound CcdB protein from the CcdB-GyrA complex by forming a CcdA-CcdB complex, a process termed rejuvenation. Functions as a transcriptional corepressor for the ccdAB operon, repression also requires CcdB (By similarity). From Escherichia coli
   1936..2241    +  CDS            ccdB: CcdB, a bacterial toxin that poisons DNA gyrase; ccdB; Plasmids containing the ccdB gene cannot be propagated in standard E. coli strains.
   2282..2406    -  protein_bind   attR2: mutant version of attR; recombination site for the Gateway® LR reaction LR Clonase™
   2499..2515    -  protein_bind   lac operator: The lac repressor binds to the lac operator to inhibit transcription in E. coli. This inhibition can be relieved by adding lactose or isopropyl-β-D-thiogalactopyranoside (IPTG). lac repressor encoded by lacI
   2523..2553    -  promoter       lac promoter: promoter for the E. coli lac operon
   2568..2589    -  protein_bind   CAP binding site: CAP binding activates transcription in the presence of cAMP. E. coli catabolite activator protein
   2602..2694    -  CDS            lacI (fragment): lac repressor; lacI; The lac repressor binds to the lac operator to inhibit transcription in E. coli. This inhibition can be relieved by adding lactose or isopropyl-β-D-thiogalactopyranoside (IPTG).
   2877..3465    -  rep_origin     ori: high-copy-number ColE1/pMB1/pBR322/pUC origin of replication
   3636..4496    -  CDS            AmpR: β-lactamase; bla; confers resistance to ampicillin, carbenicillin, and related antibiotics
   4497..4601    -  promoter       AmpR promoter: bla
