[The description below was written by a language model from this plasmid's Addgene catalogue record and pLannotate feature annotations shown in this document.]
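Description:
pMartini Gate C R1-R2 is a 4,621 bp Gateway conversion vector built on the pMartini backbone. It is a small bacterial cloning plasmid that serves as a donor of a Gateway cassette rather than as an expression construct. It replicates in E. coli from a high-copy ColE1/pUC-type origin and also carries an f1 phage origin. The backbone provides ampicillin resistance (bla with its own promoter), and the cassette adds chloramphenicol resistance, so the plasmid is selected on both drugs. Because it contains a functional ccdB gene, whose product poisons DNA gyrase, it must be kept in a ccdB-tolerant strain.

The payload is a standard Gateway destination cassette. The recombination sites attR1 and attR2 flank a chloramphenicol acetyltransferase gene with its cat promoter, a ccdA fragment, and the ccdB counter-selection gene. The cassette interrupts the lacZα region of the backbone, next to the lac promoter, operator and CAP binding site, and it can be sequenced from the M13 forward and reverse primer sites. Polylinkers on both sides include SfiI, XhoI and EcoRV on each flank, so the cassette can be excised and moved into another plasmid.

According to the depositor, the series is meant to convert any cloning vector into a Gateway destination vector and to help make in-frame fusions with the cassette. In the name, "C" denotes one of three reading-frame versions (A, B, C), and "R1-R2" denotes the orientation of the cassette. After conversion, an LR reaction replaces the CmR–ccdB segment with the gene from an entry clone. The vector belongs to a modular toolset for recombination transgenesis and neurogenetic analysis in Drosophila, though this plasmid itself carries no fly-specific elements in the annotated features.
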