Addgene plasmid #36435: pMartini Gate C R1-R2
Depositing lab: Brian McCabe. Depositing organization: Columbia University. Publication: A modular toolset for recombination transgenesis and neurogenetic analysis of Drosophila. Wang JW, Beck ES, McCabe BD. PLoS One. 2012;7(7):e42102. Epub 2012 Jul 25. 10.1371/journal.pone.0042102 PubMed 22848718.
Backbone
  Vector backbone: pMartini
  Total vector size (bp): 4621
  Modifications to backbone: 5' cloning sites: SfiI-XhoI-HindIII-XbaI-KpnI-Acc65I-SphI-NspI-EcoRV 3' cloning sites: XhoI-SfiI-BanII-SacI-EcoRV
  Vector type: Gateway Conversion Vector
Growth in bacteria
  Bacterial resistance: Chloramphenicol and Ampicillin, 25 & 100 μg/mL
  Growth temperature: 37°C
  Growth strain: ccdB Survival
  Copy number: High Copy
Gene/Insert
  Gene/Insert name: Gateway Cassette
  Cloning method: Gateway Cloning
  Sequencing primers: 5′ M13_Fwd; 3′ M13_Rev
Terms and licenses: Academic/Nonprofit Terms; Industry Terms: Not Available to Industry
Depositor comments: This vector can be used for conversion of any cloning vector into a gateway destination vector and facilitate the generation of in-frame fusions with a gateway cassette. A,B or C are reading frames; R1-R2 or R2-R1 indicate the gateway cassette orientation. Please see the associated publication for more information: Wang J-W, Beck ES, McCabe BD (2012) A Modular Toolset for Recombination Transgenesis and Neurogenetic Analysis of Drosophila. PLoS ONE 7(7): e42102 http://www.plosone.org/article/info:doi%2F10.1371%2Fjournal.pone.0042102
How to cite: pMartini Gate C R1-R2 was a gift from Brian McCabe (Addgene plasmid # 36435 ; http://n2t.net/addgene:36435 ; RRID:Addgene_36435)
