>Addgene plasmid #36435 | pMartini Gate C R1-R2 | addgene partial sequence | sequence record 46834 | M13pUC-rev 5'-AGCGGATAACAATTTCACACAGG-3'
AGCGGCCGCCGGCCTCGAGGGCCGGATCCGAATTCCCGGGAGAGCTCGATATCGAACCACTTTGTACAAG
AAAGCTGAACGAGAAACGTAAAATGATATAAATATCAATATATTAAATTAGATTTTGCATAAAAAACAGA
CTACATAATACTGTAAAACACAACATATCCAGTCACTATGGTCGACCTGCAGACTGGCTGTGTATAAGGG
AGCCTGACATTTATATTCCCCAGAACATCAGGTTAATGGCGTTTTTGATGTCATTTTCGCGGTGGCTGAG
ATCAGCCACTTCTTCCCCGATAACGGAGACCGGCACACTGGCCATATCGGTGGTCATCATGCGCCAGCTT
TCATCCCCGATATGCACCACCGGGTAAAGTTCACGGGGGACTTTATCTGACAGCAGACGTGCACTGGCCA
GGGGGATCACCATCCGTCGCCCGGGCGTGTCAATAATATCACTCTGTACATCCACAAACAGACGATAACG
GCTCTCTCTTTTATAGGTGTAAACCTTAAACTGCATTTCACCAGCCCCTGTTCTCGTCAGCAAAAGAGCC
GTTCATTTCAATAAACCGGGCGACCTCAGCCATCCCTTCCTGATTTTCCGCTTTCCAGCGTTCGGCACGC
AGACGACGGGCTTCATTCTGCATGGTTGTGCTTACCAGACCGGAGATATTGACATCATATATGCCTTGAG
CAACTGATAGCTGTCGCTGTCAACTGTCACTGTAATACGCTGCTTCATAGCATACCTCTTTTTGACATAC
TTCGGGTATACATATCAGTATATATTCTTATACCGCAAAAATCAGCGCGCAAATACGCATACTGTTATCT
GGCTTTTAGTAAGCCGGATCCTCTAGATTACGCCCCGCCTGCCACTCATCGCAGTACTG
