>Addgene plasmid #36435 | pMartini Gate C R1-R2 | addgene partial sequence | sequence record 47906 | F1ori-R 5'-AGGGAAGAAAGCGAAAGGAG-3'
[61 nt withheld, positions 1-61]
CCCATTCGCCATTCAGGCTGCGCAACTGTTGGGAAGGGCGATCGGTGCGGGCCTCTTCGCTATTACGCCA
GCTGGCGAAAGGGGGATGTGCTGCAAGGCGATTAAGTTGGGTAACGCCAGGGTTTTCCCAGTCACGACGT
TGTAAAACGACGGCCAGTGAGCGGCCGCCGGCCTCGAGGGCCGGATCTGCAGGTCGACCAGCTGGCCAAG
CTTCTTCTAGAGGTACCGCATGCGATATCAAACAAGTTTGTACAAAAAAGCTGAACGAGAAACGTAAAAT
GATATAAATATCAATATATTAAATTAGATTTTGCATAAAAAACAGACTACATAATACTGTAAAACACAAC
ATATCCAGTCACTATGGCGGCCGCATTAGGCACCCCAGGCTTTACACTTTATGCTTCCGGCTCGTATAAT
GTGTGGATTTTGAGTTAGGATCCGTCGAGATTTTCAGGAGCTAAGGAAGCTAAAATGGAGAAAAAAATCA
CTGGATATACCACCGTTGATATATCCCAATGGCATCGTAAAGAACATTTTGAGGCATTTCAGTCAGTTGC
TCAATGTACCTATAACCAGACCGTTCAGCTGGATATTACGGCCTTTTTAAAGACCGTAAAGAAAAATAAG
CACAAGTTTTATCCGGCCTTTATTCACATTCTTGCCCGCCTGATGAATGCTCATCCGGAATTCCGTATGG
CAATGAAAGACGGTGAGCTGGTGATATGGGATAGTGTTCACCCTTGTTACACCGTTTTCCATGAGCAAAC
TGAAACGTTTTCATCGCTCTGGAGTGA
