>Addgene plasmid #36435 | pMartini Gate C R1-R2 | addgene partial sequence | sequence record 48384 | M13pUC-rev 5'-AGCGGATAACAATTTCACACAGG-3'
AGCGGCCGCCGGCCTCGAGGGCCGGATCCGAATTCCCGGGAGAGCTCGATATCGAACCACTTTGTACAAG
AAAGCTGAACGAGAAACGTAAAATGATATAAATATCAATATATTAAATTAGATTTTGCATAAAAAACAGA
CTACATAATACTGTAAAACACAACATATCCAGTCACTATGGTCGACCTGCAGACTGGCTGTGTATAAGGG
AGCCTGACATTTATATTCCCCAGAACATCAGGTTAATGGCGTTTTTGATGTCATTTTCGCGGTGGCTGAG
ATCAGCCACTTCTTCCCCGATAACGGAGACCGGCACACTGGCCATATCGGTGGTCATCATGCGCCAGCTT
TCATCCCCGATATGCACCACCGGGTAAAGTTCACGGGGGACTTTATCTGACAGCAGACGTGCACTGGCCA
GGGGGATCACCATCCGTCGCCCGGGCGTGTCAATAATATCACTCTGTACATCCACAAACAGACGATAACG
GCTCTCTCTTTTATAGGTGTAAACCTTAAACTGCATTTCACCAGCCCCTGTTCTCGTCAGCAAAAGAGCC
GTTCATTTCAATAAACCGGGCGACCTCAGCCATCCCTTCCTGATTTTCCGCTTTCCAGCGTTCGGCACGC
AGACGACGGGCTTCATTCTGCATGGTTGTGCTTACCAGACCGGAGATATTGACATCATATATGCCTTGAG
CAACTGATAGCTGTCGCTGTCAACTGTCACTGTAATACGCTGCTTCATAGCATACCTCTTTTTGACATAC
TTCGGGTATACATATCAGTATATATTCTTATACCGCAAAAATCAGCGCGCAAATACGCATACTGTTATCT
GGCTTT
